Addgene plasmid #233645: AAV-Grik1-GFP
Purpose: Expresses GFP in OFF cone bipolar cells
Depositing lab: Connie Cepko. Depositing organization: Harvard Medical School. Publication: ERG responses to high-frequency flickers require FAT3 signaling in mouse retinal bipolar cells. Avilés EC, Wang SK, Patel S, Cordero S, Shi S, Lin L, Kefalov VJ, Goodrich LV, Cepko CL, Xue Y. J Gen Physiol. 2025 Mar 3;157(2):e202413642. doi: 10.1085/jgp.202413642. Epub 2025 Feb 4. PubMed 39903280.
Backbone
  Vector backbone: AAV-RedO-GFP
  Vector type: AAV
Growth in bacteria
  Bacterial resistance: Ampicillin, 100 μg/mL
  Growth temperature: 37°C
  Growth strain: NEB Stable
  Copy number: Unknown
Gene/Insert
  Gene/Insert name: Grik1 promoter (alt names: GLUR5; GluK1)
  Species: M. musculus (mouse)
  Insert size (bp): 730
  Entrez Gene: Grik1 (a.k.a. A830007B11Rik, D16Ium24, D16Ium24e, GluK1, GluK5, Glur-5, Glur5, Glurbeta1)
  Cloning method: Restriction Enzyme; 5′ cloning site BmtI (not destroyed); 3′ cloning site NotI (not destroyed)
  Sequencing primers: 5′ N/A
Terms and licenses: Academic/Nonprofit Terms; Industry Terms: Not Available to Industry
Depositor comments: Cloned at Cepko Lab by Sean K. Wang based on a Grik1 enhancer previously identified by Sylvain W. Lapan (PMID: 31110282). Please visit https://doi.org/10.1101/2023.11.02.565326 for bioRxiv preprint.
How to cite: AAV-Grik1-GFP was a gift from Connie Cepko (Addgene plasmid # 233645 ; http://n2t.net/addgene:233645 ; RRID:Addgene_233645)
