[The description below was written by a language model from this plasmid's Addgene catalogue record and pLannotate feature annotations shown in this document.]
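Description:
AAV-Grik1-GFP is an adeno-associated virus transfer plasmid of about 5.7 kb, built on the AAV-RedO-GFP backbone and designed to drive GFP expression in OFF cone bipolar cells of the retina. It is maintained in E. coli through a high-copy ColE1/pUC-type origin and selected with ampicillin via the β-lactamase gene. The backbone also carries an f1 phage origin and remnants of a lac cloning region (lacI and lacZα fragments, CAP site, lac promoter and operator), which have no role in the viral payload. The recombination-deficient NEB Stable strain listed for propagation is consistent with the need to preserve the repeat-rich ITRs.

The packaged cassette lies between two AAV2 inverted terminal repeats, which the annotation software scores as fragments. These provide the signals for replication and encapsidation of the genome when rep, cap and helper functions are supplied in trans. The insert is a 730 bp mouse Grik1 (GluK1/GluR5) regulatory sequence cloned between BmtI and NotI sites. The depositor notes that it was based on a previously identified Grik1 enhancer. It is not annotated in the feature table, but the unannotated interval between the upstream ITR and the chimeric intron is where it would be expected to sit. Downstream come a chimeric β-globin/immunoglobulin intron, which generally improves transcript processing, then the EGFP coding sequence, a WPRE fragment that enhances post-transcriptional expression, and the bovine growth hormone polyadenylation signal.

The construct serves as a cell-type-restricted reporter vector, and the associated study concerns signalling in mouse retinal bipolar cells. The record does not specify a capsid serotype or delivery route.
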