Features (pLannotate 1.2.2; 15 found; start..end, strand, type, name):
      2..94      +  CDS            lacI (fragment): lac repressor; lacI; The lac repressor binds to the lac operator to inhibit transcription in E. coli. This inhibition can be relieved by adding lactose or isopropyl-β-D-thiogalactopyranoside (IPTG).
    107..128     +  protein_bind   CAP binding site: CAP binding activates transcription in the presence of cAMP. E. coli catabolite activator protein
    143..173     +  promoter       lac promoter: promoter for the E. coli lac operon
    181..197     +  protein_bind   lac operator: The lac repressor binds to the lac operator to inhibit transcription in E. coli. This inhibition can be relieved by adding lactose or isopropyl-β-D-thiogalactopyranoside (IPTG). lac repressor encoded by lacI
    258..388     -  repeat_region  AAV2 ITR (fragment): inverted terminal repeat of adeno-associated virus serotype 2 inverted
   1237..1369    +  intron         chimeric intron: chimera between introns from human β-globin and immunoglobulin heavy chain genes
   1386..2105    +  CDS            EGFP: the original enhanced GFP (Yang et al., 1996) mammalian codon-optimized
   2119..2660    +  misc_feature   WPRE (fragment): woodchuck hepatitis virus posttranscriptional regulatory element
   2674..2881    +  polyA_signal   bGH poly(A) signal: bovine growth hormone polyadenylation signal
   2969..3099    +  repeat_region  AAV2 ITR (fragment): inverted terminal repeat of adeno-associated virus serotype 2 inverted
   3113..3270    +  CDS            lacZα (fragment): LacZα fragment of β-galactosidase; lacZ fragment
   3275..3703    +  rep_origin     f1 ori (sequence partly withheld): f1 bacteriophage origin of replication; arrow indicates direction of (+) strand synthesis
   3756..3860    +  promoter       AmpR promoter: bla
   3861..4721    +  CDS            AmpR: β-lactamase; bla; confers resistance to ampicillin, carbenicillin, and related antibiotics
   4892..5480    +  rep_origin     ori: high-copy-number ColE1/pMB1/pBR322/pUC origin of replication
>Addgene plasmid #233645 | AAV-Grik1-GFP | addgene full sequence | sequence record 465276 | Addgene NGS Result
AGCGCCCAATACGCAAACCGCCTCTCCCCGCGCGTTGGCCGATTCATTAATGCAGCTGGCACGACAGGTT
TCCCGACTGGAAAGCGGGCAGTGAGCGCAACGCAATTAATGTGAGTTAGCTCACTCATTAGGCACCCCAG
GCTTTACACTTTATGCTTCCGGCTCGTATGTTGTGTGGAATTGTGAGCGGATAACAATTTCACACAGGAA
ACAGCTATGACCATGATTACGCCAGATTTAATTAAGGCCTTAATTAGGCTGCGCGCTCGCTCGCTCACTG
AGGCCGCCCGGGCAAAGCCCGGGCGTCGGGCGACCTTTGGTCGCCCGGCCTCAGTGAGCGAGCGAGCGCG
CAGAGAGGGAGTGGCCAACTCCATCACTAGGGGTTCCTTGTAGTTAATGATTAACCCGCCATGCTACTTA
TCTACGTAGCCATGCTCTAGGAAGATCGGAATTCGCCCTTAAGCTAGCATGCAATTTGCCTTGGAGATAT
GACCAATAATCAGGTTGATTCCTCTTCCAGGAAAGGATCAACCCTTAGGTAATAGCCTGGTGGTGTTTCA
GTAAAAATTAGGAAGGAAAACCGGAAGTGCATTGGCATCTCACACCCTCCATTATGTAAACTACTCAGTG
CGCATATTTTAGGGTATGCTGTAATTACAGATGGTCTCTTTCTGTTGTACTTGGAAATGATGCCCTGAGA
GAGAGTGATGAGTTTTCAGGTTCTTATCCCTGAACCATGCTGTTACCATCACTCTGCATTAAGGCCTTCG
TGTCTCCACACCCCCCCCCCCAGATCCATCCTCCTTTAATCTCTTAATCTTCTTTTTTAATTTGTTCCCA
TCTGCAATTTTCTATAATTCCAAAATAAGCCTAAGTAGACAACTTTATTCGAAAGGGACTTAGGAATTTG
CTTCGGATGAAGCTGAATGAAACAAATTAAATTATTTAAGAAAATTATTCCCTACTGCTTATTTTAAGGC
ACCCTAAGTCATAAGAGAAAGGATGTGAATATGAATAGCCATACTTAACATTTACAGAAATGGTAAGAAG
CAGGCAATGTTTTCATGTTAAATTAATTAAAATCAATATGATTCAGACCTACCTACTAGATAATCTATTA
ATCAGTTTGAAATAGAAATCTTGGAACACATGACTTTAGTAATGTTCAGAAATTATCCTCTACATAAAAC
TGGGTGAGACAGATCCTGCAGAAGTTGGTCGTGAGGCACTGGGCAGGTAAGTATCAAGGTTACAAGACAG
GTTTAAGGAGACCAATAGAAACTGGGCTTGTCGAGACAGAGAAGACTCTTGCGTTTCTGATAGGCACCTA
TTGGTCTTACTGACATCCACTTTGCCTTTCTCTCCACAGGTGTCCAGCGGCCGCCATGGTGAGCAAGGGC
GAGGAGCTGTTCACCGGGGTGGTGCCCATCCTGGTCGAGCTGGACGGCGACGTAAACGGCCACAAGTTCA
GCGTGTCCGGCGAGGGCGAGGGCGATGCCACCTACGGCAAGCTGACCCTGAAGTTCATCTGCACCACCGG
CAAGCTGCCCGTGCCCTGGCCCACCCTCGTGACCACCCTGACCTACGGCGTGCAGTGCTTCAGCCGCTAC
CCCGACCACATGAAGCAGCACGACTTCTTCAAGTCCGCCATGCCCGAAGGCTACGTCCAGGAGCGCACCA
TCTTCTTCAAGGACGACGGCAACTACAAGACCCGCGCCGAGGTGAAGTTCGAGGGCGACACCCTGGTGAA
CCGCATCGAGCTGAAGGGCATCGACTTCAAGGAGGACGGCAACATCCTGGGGCACAAGCTGGAGTACAAC
TACAACAGCCACAACGTCTATATCATGGCCGACAAGCAGAAGAACGGCATCAAGGTGAACTTCAAGATCC
GCCACAACATCGAGGACGGCAGCGTGCAGCTCGCCGACCACTACCAGCAGAACACCCCCATCGGCGACGG
CCCCGTGCTGCTGCCCGACAACCACTACCTGAGCACCCAGTCCGCCCTGAGCAAAGACCCCAACGAGAAG
CGCGATCACATGGTCCTGCTGGAGTTCGTGACCGCCGCCGGGATCACTCTCGGCATGGACGAGCTGTACA
AGTAATAAGCTTGGATCCAATCAACCTCTGGATTACAAAATTTGTGAAAGATTGACTGGTATTCTTAACT
ATGTTGCTCCTTTTACGCTATGTGGATACGCTGCTTTAATGCCTTTGTATCATGCTATTGCTTCCCGTAT
GGCTTTCATTTTCTCCTCCTTGTATAAATCCTGGTTGCTGTCTCTTTATGAGGAGTTGTGGCCCGTTGTC
AGGCAACGTGGCGTGGTGTGCACTGTGTTTGCTGACGCAACCCCCACTGGTTGGGGCATTGCCACCACCT
GTCAGCTCCTTTCCGGGACTTTCGCTTTCCCCCTCCCTATTGCCACGGCGGAACTCATCGCCGCCTGCCT
TGCCCGCTGCTGGACAGGGGCTCGGCTGTTGGGCACTGACAATTCCGTGGTGTTGTCGGGGAAATCATCG
TCCTTTCCTTGGCTGCTCGCCTGTGTTGCCACCTGGATTCTGCGCGGGACGTCCTTCTGCTACGTCCCTT
CGGCCCTCAATCCAGCGGACCTTCCTTCCCGCGGCCTGCTGCCGGCTCTGCGGCCTCTTCCGCGTCTTCG
AGATCTGCCTCGACTGTGCCTTCTAGTTGCCAGCCATCTGTTGTTTGCCCCTCCCCCGTGCCTTCCTTGA
CCCTGGAAGGTGCCACTCCCACTGTCCTTTCCTAATAAAATGAGGAAATTGCATCGCATTGTCTGAGTAG
GTGTCATTCTATTCTGGGGGGTGGGGTGGGGCAGGACAGCAAGGGGGAGGATTGGGAAGACAATAGCAGG
CATGCTGGGGACTCGAGTTAAGGGCGAATTCCCGATAAGGATCTTCCTAGAGCATGGCTACGTAGATAAG
TAGCATGGCGGGTTAATCATTAACTACAAGGAACCCCTAGTGATGGAGTTGGCCACTCCCTCTCTGCGCG
CTCGCTCGCTCACTGAGGCCGGGCGACCAAAGGTCGCCCGACGCCCGGGCTTTGCCCGGGCGGCCTCAGT
GAGCGAGCGAGCGCGCAGCCTTAATTAACCTAATTCACTGGCCGTCGTTTTACAACGTCGTGACTGGGAA
AACCCTGGCGTTACCCAACTTAATCGCCTTGCAGCACATCCCCCTTTCGCCAGCTGGCGTAATAGCGAAG
AGGCCCGCACCGATCGCCCTTCCCAACAGTTGCGCAGCCTGAATGGCGAATGGG
[124 nt withheld, positions 3275-3398]
C
[91 nt withheld, positions 3400-3490]
A
[49 nt withheld, positions 3492-3540]
CCTTTGACGTTGGAGTCCACGTTCTTT
[37 nt withheld, positions 3568-3604]
ACCCTATCTCGGTCTATTCTTTTGATTTATAAGGGATTTTGCCGATTTCGGCCTATTGGTTAAAAAATGA
GCTGATTTAACAAAAATTTAACGCGAATTTTAACAAAATATTAACGCTTACAATTTAGGTGGCACTTTTC
GGGGAAATGTGCGCGGAACCCCTATTTGTTTATTTTTCTAAATACATTCAAATATGTATCCGCTCATGAG
ACAATAACCCTGATAAATGCTTCAATAATATTGAAAAAGGAAGAGTATGAGTATTCAACATTTCCGTGTC
GCCCTTATTCCCTTTTTTGCGGCATTTTGCCTTCCTGTTTTTGCTCACCCAGAAACGCTGGTGAAAGTAA
AAGATGCTGAAGATCAGTTGGGTGCACGAGTGGGTTACATCGAACTGGATCTCAACAGCGGTAAGATCCT
TGAGAGTTTTCGCCCCGAAGAACGTTTTCCAATGATGAGCACTTTTAAAGTTCTGCTATGTGGCGCGGTA
TTATCCCGTATTGACGCCGGGCAAGAGCAACTCGGTCGCCGCATACACTATTCTCAGAATGACTTGGTTG
AGTACTCACCAGTCACAGAAAAGCATCTTACGGATGGCATGACAGTAAGAGAATTATGCAGTGCTGCCAT
AACCATGAGTGATAACACTGCGGCCAACTTACTTCTGACAACGATCGGAGGACCGAAGGAGCTAACCGCT
TTTTTGCACAACATGGGGGATCATGTAACTCGCCTTGATCGTTGGGAACCGGAGCTGAATGAAGCCATAC
CAAACGACGAGCGTGACACCACGATGCCTGTAGCAATGGCAACAACGTTGCGCAAACTATTAACTGGCGA
ACTACTTACTCTAGCTTCCCGGCAACAATTAATAGACTGGATGGAGGCGGATAAAGTTGCAGGACCACTT
CTGCGCTCGGCCCTTCCGGCTGGCTGGTTTATTGCTGATAAATCTGGAGCCGGTGAGCGTGGGTCTCGCG
GTATCATTGCAGCACTGGGGCCAGATGGTAAGCCCTCCCGTATCGTAGTTATCTACACGACGGGGAGTCA
GGCAACTATGGATGAACGAAATAGACAGATCGCTGAGATAGGTGCCTCACTGATTAAGCATTGGTAACTG
TCAGACCAAGTTTACTCATATATACTTTAGATTGATTTAAAACTTCATTTTTAATTTAAAAGGATCTAGG
TGAAGATCCTTTTTGATAATCTCATGACCAAAATCCCTTAACGTGAGTTTTCGTTCCACTGAGCGTCAGA
CCCCGTAGAAAAGATCAAAGGATCTTCTTGAGATCCTTTTTTTCTGCGCGTAATCTGCTGCTTGCAAACA
AAAAAACCACCGCTACCAGCGGTGGTTTGTTTGCCGGATCAAGAGCTACCAACTCTTTTTCCGAAGGTAA
CTGGCTTCAGCAGAGCGCAGATACCAAATACTGTTCTTCTAGTGTAGCCGTAGTTAGGCCACCACTTCAA
GAACTCTGTAGCACCGCCTACATACCTCGCTCTGCTAATCCTGTTACCAGTGGCTGCTGCCAGTGGCGAT
AAGTCGTGTCTTACCGGGTTGGACTCAAGACGATAGTTACCGGATAAGGCGCAGCGGTCGGGCTGAACGG
GGGGTTCGTGCACACAGCCCAGCTTGGAGCGAACGACCTACACCGAACTGAGATACCTACAGCGTGAGCT
ATGAGAAAGCGCCACGCTTCCCGAAGGGAGAAAGGCGGACAGGTATCCGGTAAGCGGCAGGGTCGGAACA
GGAGAGCGCACGAGGGAGCTTCCAGGGGGAAACGCCTGGTATCTTTATAGTCCTGTCGGGTTTCGCCACC
TCTGACTTGAGCGTCGATTTTTGTGATGCTCGTCAGGGGGGCGGAGCCTATGGAAAAACGCCAGCAACGC
GGCCTTTTTACGGTTCCTGGCCTTTTGCTGGCCTTTTGCTCACATGTTCTTTCCTGCGTTATCCCCTGAT
TCTGTGGATAACCGTATTACCGCCTTTGAGTGAGCTGATACCGCTCGCCGCAGCCGAACGACCGAGCGCA
GCGAGTCAGTGAGCGAGGAAGCGGAAG
